Addgene plasmid #55641: pAAV-Ef1a-fDIO EYFP
Depositing lab: Karl Deisseroth. Publication: Targeting cells with single vectors using multiple-feature Boolean logic. Fenno LE, Mattis J, Ramakrishnan C, Hyun M, Lee SY, He M, Tucciarone J, Selimbeyoglu A, Berndt A, Grosenick L, Zalocusky KA, Bernstein H, Swanson H, Perry C, Diester I, Boyce FM, Bass CE, Neve R, Huang ZJ, Deisseroth K. Nat Methods. 2014 Jul;11(7):763-72. doi: 10.1038/nmeth.2996. Epub 2014 Jun 8. PubMed 24908100.
Backbone
  Vector backbone: AAV
  Backbone size w/o insert (bp): 5600
  Total vector size (bp): 6323
  Vector type: Mammalian Expression, AAV
Growth in bacteria
  Bacterial resistance: Ampicillin, 100 μg/mL
  Growth temperature: 37°C
  Growth strain: Stbl3
  Copy number: High Copy
Gene/Insert
  Gene/Insert name: EYFP
  Insert size (bp): 717
  Promoter: Ef1a
  Cloning method: Restriction Enzyme; 5′ cloning site AscI (not destroyed); 3′ cloning site NheI (not destroyed)
  Sequencing primers: 5′ CACCCACACAAAGGAAAAGGGCC; 3′ GCAATAGCATGATACAAAGG
Terms and licenses: Academic/Nonprofit Terms; Industry Terms: Not Available to Industry
How to cite: pAAV-Ef1a-fDIO EYFP was a gift from Karl Deisseroth (Addgene plasmid # 55641 ; http://n2t.net/addgene:55641 ; RRID:Addgene_55641) For viral preps, please replace (Addgene plasmid # 55641) in the above sentence with: (Addgene viral prep # 55641-AAV1), (Addgene viral prep # 55641-AAV2), (Addgene viral prep # 55641-AAV5), (Addgene viral prep # 55641-AAV8), (Addgene viral prep # 55641-AAV9), or (Addgene viral prep # 55641-AAVrg)
