[The description below was written by a language model from this plasmid's Addgene catalogue record and pLannotate feature annotations shown in this document.]
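Description:
pAAV-Ef1a-fDIO EYFP is an adeno-associated virus transfer plasmid for Flp recombinase-dependent expression of enhanced yellow fluorescent protein in mammalian cells. It is propagated in bacteria through a high-copy ColE1/pUC-type origin with ampicillin selection (AmpR under its own bla promoter), and it also carries an f1 phage origin. The catalogue lists a total size of about 6.3 kb, close to the 6,313 nt sequenced record. An intact AAV2 inverted terminal repeat is annotated downstream of the expression cassette. Upstream of it only short ITR fragments were detected, which probably reflects the difficulty of sequencing and annotating these hairpin-forming repeats rather than absence of the second ITR. The ITRs allow the intervening cassette to be packaged into recombinant AAV particles, and the record notes that viral preparations in several serotypes, including a retrograde capsid, exist.

The payload is driven by the strong constitutive human EF-1α promoter. The codon-optimized EYFP coding sequence (about 720 bp) lies in the antisense orientation relative to the promoter, so no functional protein is made in the starting state. It is flanked by minimal FRT sites in opposing orientation. The adjacent short sequences annotated as β-globin intron fragments may correspond to the second, heterotypic Flp target sites expected in a double-floxed "fDIO" design, although the annotation does not identify them as such. Flp inverts the cassette into the sense orientation and locks it there, switching on EYFP. A WPRE enhances transcript stability and expression, and the human growth hormone polyadenylation signal terminates the transcript. The construct comes from work on Boolean-logic targeting of cell populations and is typically used as a fluorescent reporter or control vector to label Flp-expressing cells.
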