Features (pLannotate 1.2.2; 21 found; start..end, strand, type, name):
      1..1179    +  promoter       EF-1α promoter: strong constitutive promoter for human elongation factor EF-1α
   1186..1203    +  misc_feature   MCS (fragment): pUC18/19 multiple cloning site
   1210..1243    +  protein_bind   FRT (minimal): supports FLP-mediated excision but not integration (Turan and Bode, 2011) FLP recombinase from the Saccharomyces cerevisiae 2μ plasmid
   1244..1293    -  intron         β-globin intron (fragment): internally truncated intron from human β-globin
   1336..2055    -  CDS            EYFP: enhanced YFP mammalian codon-optimized
   2068..2101    -  protein_bind   FRT (minimal): supports FLP-mediated excision but not integration (Turan and Bode, 2011) FLP recombinase from the Saccharomyces cerevisiae 2μ plasmid
   2102..2152    -  intron         β-globin intron (fragment): internally truncated intron from human β-globin
   2186..2210    +  misc_feature   MCS (fragment): pBluescript multiple cloning site
   2210..2798    +  misc_feature   WPRE: woodchuck hepatitis virus posttranscriptional regulatory element
   2830..3306    +  polyA_signal   hGH poly(A) signal: human growth hormone polyadenylation signal
   3346..3486    +  repeat_region  AAV2 ITR: inverted terminal repeat of adeno-associated virus serotype 2 inverted
   3491..3542    -  misc_feature   bom (fragment): basis of mobility region from pBR322
   3561..4016    +  rep_origin     f1 ori (sequence partly withheld): f1 bacteriophage origin of replication; arrow indicates direction of (+) strand synthesis
   4017..4066    -  misc_feature   bom (fragment): basis of mobility region from pBR322
   4168..4203    -  CDS            rop (fragment): Rop protein, which maintains plasmids at low copy number; rop
   4298..4402    +  promoter       AmpR promoter: bla
   4403..5263    +  CDS            AmpR: β-lactamase; bla; confers resistance to ampicillin, carbenicillin, and related antibiotics
   5434..6022    +  rep_origin     ori: high-copy-number ColE1/pMB1/pBR322/pUC origin of replication
   6095..6122    +  repeat_region  AAV2 ITR (fragment): inverted terminal repeat of adeno-associated virus serotype 2 inverted
   6151..6178    +  repeat_region  AAV2 ITR (fragment): inverted terminal repeat of adeno-associated virus serotype 2 inverted
   6241..6307    +  CDS            small t antigen (fragment): SV40 (simian virus 40) small t antigen
>Addgene plasmid #55641 | pAAV-Ef1a-fDIO EYFP | addgene full sequence | sequence record 313653 | Addgene NGS Result
GGCTCCGGTGCCCGTCAGTGGGCAGAGCGCACATCGCCCACAGTCCCCGAGAAGTTGGGGGGAGGGGTCG
GCAATTGAACCGGTGCCTAGAGAAGGTGGCGCGGGGTAAACTGGGAAAGTGATGTCGTGTACTGGCTCCG
CCTTTTTCCCGAGGGTGGGGGAGAACCGTATATAAGTGCAGTAGTCGCCGTGAACGTTCTTTTTCGCAAC
GGGTTTGCCGCCAGAACACAGGTAAGTGCCGTGTGTGGTTCCCGCGGGCCTGGCCTCTTTACGGGTTATG
GCCCTTGCGTGCCTTGAATTACTTCCACCTGGCTGCAGTACGTGATTCTTGATCCCGAGCTTCGGGTTGG
AAGTGGGTGGGAGAGTTCGAGGCCTTGCGCTTAAGGAGCCCCTTCGCCTCGTGCTTGAGTTGAGGCCTGG
CCTGGGCGCTGGGGCCGCCGCGTGCGAATCTGGTGGCACCTTCGCGCCTGTCTCGCTGCTTTCGATAAGT
CTCTAGCCATTTAAAATTTTTGATGACCTGCTGCGACGCTTTTTTTCTGGCAAGATAGTCTTGTAAATGC
GGGCCAAGATCTGCACACTGGTATTTCGGTTTTTGGGGCCGCGGGCGGCGACGGGGCCCGTGCGTCCCAG
CGCACATGTTCGGCGAGGCGGGGCCTGCGAGCGCGGCCACCGAGAATCGGACGGGGGTAGTCTCAAGCTG
GCCGGCCTGCTCTGGTGCCTGGCCTCGCGCCGCCGTGTATCGCCCCGCCCTGGGCGGCAAGGCTGGCCCG
GTCGGCACCAGTTGCGTGAGCGGAAAGATGGCCGCTTCCCGGCCCTGCTGCAGGGAGCTCAAAATGGAGG
ACGCGGCGCTCGGGAGAGCGGGCGGGTGAGTCACCCACACAAAGGAAAAGGGCCTTTCCGTCCTCAGCCG
TCGCTTCATGTGACTCCACGGAGTACCGGGCGCCGTCCAGGCACCTCGATTAGTTCTCGAGCTTTTGGAG
TACGTCGTCTTTAGGTTGGGGGGAGGGGTTTTATGCGATGGAGTTTCCCCACACTGAGTGGGTGGAGACT
GAAGTTAGGCCAGCTTGGCACTTGATGTAATTCTCCTTGGAATTTGCCCTTTTTGAGTTTGGATCTTGGT
TCATTCTCAAGCCTCAGACAGTGGTTCAAAGTTTTTTTCTTCCATTTCAGGTGTCGTGAGGTACCGGATC
CTCTAGAGTCGACTCCGGAGAAGTTCCTATTCTCTAGAAAGTATAGGAACTTCGCAGAATGGTAGCTGGA
TTGTAGCTGCTATTAGCAATATGAAACCTCTTAGAAGTTCCTATTCTTCAAAAGGTATAGGAACTTCGGC
GCGCCTTACTTGTACAGCTCGTCCATGCCGAGAGTGATCCCGGCGGCGGTCACGAACTCCAGCAGGACCA
TGTGATCGCGCTTCTCGTTGGGGTCTTTGCTCAGGGCGGACTGGTAGCTCAGGTAGTGGTTGTCGGGCAG
CAGCACGGGGCCGTCGCCGATGGGGGTGTTCTGCTGGTAGTGGTCGGCGAGCTGCACGCTGCCGTCCTCG
ATGTTGTGGCGGATCTTGAAGTTCACCTTGATGCCGTTCTTCTGCTTGTCGGCCATGATATAGACGTTGT
GGCTGTTGTAGTTGTACTCCAGCTTGTGCCCCAGGATGTTGCCGTCCTCCTTGAAGTCGATGCCCTTCAG
CTCGATGCGGTTCACCAGGGTGTCGCCCTCGAACTTCACCTCGGCGCGGGTCTTGTAGTTGCCGTCGTCC
TTGAAGAAGATGGTGCGCTCCTGGACGTAGCCTTCGGGCATGGCGGACTTGAAGAAGTCGTGCTGCTTCA
TGTGGTCGGGGTAGCGGGCGAAGCACTGCAGGCCGTAGCCGAAGGTGGTCACGAGGGTGGGCCAGGGCAC
GGGCAGCTTGCCGGTGGTGCAGATGAACTTCAGGGTCAGCTTGCCGTAGGTGGCATCGCCCTCGCCCTCG
CCGGACACGCTGAACTTGTGGCCGTTTACGTCGCCGTCCAGCTCGACCAGGATGGGCACCACCCCGGTGA
ACAGCTCCTCGCCCTTGCTCACCATGGTGGCGCTAGCGAAGTTCCTATACTTTCTAGAGAATAGGAACTT
CTTGCCTTAACCCAGAAATTATCACTGTTATTCTTTAGAATGGTGCAAAGAGAAGTTCCTATACCTTTTG
AAGAATAGGAACTTCGAATTCGATATCAAGCTTATCGATAATCAACCTCTGGATTACAAAATTTGTGAAA
GATTGACTGGTATTCTTAACTATGTTGCTCCTTTTACGCTATGTGGATACGCTGCTTTAATGCCTTTGTA
TCATGCTATTGCTTCCCGTATGGCTTTCATTTTCTCCTCCTTGTATAAATCCTGGTTGCTGTCTCTTTAT
GAGGAGTTGTGGCCCGTTGTCAGGCAACGTGGCGTGGTGTGCACTGTGTTTGCTGACGCAACCCCCACTG
GTTGGGGCATTGCCACCACCTGTCAGCTCCTTTCCGGGACTTTCGCTTTCCCCCTCCCTATTGCCACGGC
GGAACTCATCGCCGCCTGCCTTGCCCGCTGCTGGACAGGGGCTCGGCTGTTGGGCACTGACAATTCCGTG
GTGTTGTCGGGGAAATCATCGTCCTTTCCTTGGCTGCTCGCCTATGTTGCCACCTGGATTCTGCGCGGGA
CGTCCTTCTGCTACGTCCCTTCGGCCCTCAATCCAGCGGACCTTCCTTCCCGCGGCCTGCTGCCGGCTCT
GCGGCCTCTTCCGCGTCTTCGCCTTCGCCCTCAGACGAGTCGGATCTCCCTTTGGGCCGCCTCCCCGCAT
CGATACCGAGCGCTGCTCGAGAGATCTACGGGTGGCATCCCTGTGACCCCTCCCCAGTGCCTCTCCTGGC
CCTGGAAGTTGCCACTCCAGTGCCCACCAGCCTTGTCCTAATAAAATTAAGTTGCATCATTTTGTCTGAC
TAGGTGTCCTTCTATAATATTATGGGGTGGAGGGGGGTGGTATGGAGCAAGGGGCAAGTTGGGAAGACAA
CCTGTAGGGCCTGCGGGGTCTATTGGGAACCAAGCTGGAGTGCAGTGGCACAATCTTGGCTCACTGCAAT
CTCCGCCTCCTGGGTTCAAGCGATTCTCCTGCCTCAGCCTCCCGAGTTGTTGGGATTCCAGGCATGCATG
ACCAGGCTCAGCTAATTTTTGTTTTTTTGGTAGAGACGGGGTTTCACCATATTGGCCAGGCTGGTCTCCA
ACTCCTAATCTCAGGTGATCTACCCACCTTGGCCTCCCAAATTGCTGGGATTACAGGCGTGAACCACTGC
TCCCTTCCCTGTCCTTCTGATTTTGTAGGTAACCACGTGCGGACCGAGCGGCCGCAGGAACCCCTAGTGA
TGGAGTTGGCCACTCCCTCTCTGCGCGCTCGCTCGCTCACTGAGGCCGGGCGACCAAAGGTCGCCCGACG
CCCGGGCTTTGCCCGGGCGGCCTCAGTGAGCGAGCGAGCGCGCAGCTGCCTGCAGGGGCGCCTGATGCGG
TATTTTCTCCTTACGCATCTGTGCGGTATTTCACACCGCATA
[95 nt withheld, positions 3543-3637]
T
[46 nt withheld, positions 3639-3684]
C
[141 nt withheld, positions 3686-3826]
CCTTTGACGTTGGAGTCCACGTTCTTT
[37 nt withheld, positions 3854-3890]
ACTCTATCTCGGGCTATTCTTTTGATTTATAAGGGATTTTGCCGATTTCGGTCTATTGGTTAAAAAATGA
GCTGATTTAACAAAAATTTAACGCGAATTTTAACAAAATATTAACGTTTACAATTTTATGGTGCACTCTC
AGTACAATCTGCTCTGATGCCGCATAGTTAAGCCAGCCCCGACACCCGCCAACACCCGCTGACGCGCCCT
GACGGGCTTGTCTGCTCCCGGCATCCGCTTACAGACAAGCTGTGACCGTCTCCGGGAGCTGCATGTGTCA
GAGGTTTTCACCGTCATCACCGAAACGCGCGAGACGAAAGGGCCTCGTGATACGCCTATTTTTATAGGTT
AATGTCATGATAATAATGGTTTCTTAGACGTCAGGTGGCACTTTTCGGGGAAATGTGCGCGGAACCCCTA
TTTGTTTATTTTTCTAAATACATTCAAATATGTATCCGCTCATGAGACAATAACCCTGATAAATGCTTCA
ATAATATTGAAAAAGGAAGAGTATGAGTATTCAACATTTCCGTGTCGCCCTTATTCCCTTTTTTGCGGCA
TTTTGCCTTCCTGTTTTTGCTCACCCAGAAACGCTGGTGAAAGTAAAAGATGCTGAAGATCAGTTGGGTG
CACGAGTGGGTTACATCGAACTGGATCTCAACAGCGGTAAGATCCTTGAGAGTTTTCGCCCCGAAGAACG
TTTTCCAATGATGAGCACTTTTAAAGTTCTGCTATGTGGCGCGGTATTATCCCGTATTGACGCCGGGCAA
GAGCAACTCGGTCGCCGCATACACTATTCTCAGAATGACTTGGTTGAGTACTCACCAGTCACAGAAAAGC
ATCTTACGGATGGCATGACAGTAAGAGAATTATGCAGTGCTGCCATAACCATGAGTGATAACACTGCGGC
CAACTTACTTCTGACAACGATCGGAGGACCGAAGGAGCTAACCGCTTTTTTGCACAACATGGGGGATCAT
GTAACTCGCCTTGATCGTTGGGAACCGGAGCTGAATGAAGCCATACCAAACGACGAGCGTGACACCACGA
TGCCTGTAGCAATGGCAACAACGTTGCGCAAACTATTAACTGGCGAACTACTTACTCTAGCTTCCCGGCA
ACAATTAATAGACTGGATGGAGGCGGATAAAGTTGCAGGACCACTTCTGCGCTCGGCCCTTCCGGCTGGC
TGGTTTATTGCTGATAAATCTGGAGCCGGTGAGCGTGGGTCTCGCGGTATCATTGCAGCACTGGGGCCAG
ATGGTAAGCCCTCCCGTATCGTAGTTATCTACACGACGGGGAGTCAGGCAACTATGGATGAACGAAATAG
ACAGATCGCTGAGATAGGTGCCTCACTGATTAAGCATTGGTAACTGTCAGACCAAGTTTACTCATATATA
CTTTAGATTGATTTAAAACTTCATTTTTAATTTAAAAGGATCTAGGTGAAGATCCTTTTTGATAATCTCA
TGACCAAAATCCCTTAACGTGAGTTTTCGTTCCACTGAGCGTCAGACCCCGTAGAAAAGATCAAAGGATC
TTCTTGAGATCCTTTTTTTCTGCGCGTAATCTGCTGCTTGCAAACAAAAAAACCACCGCTACCAGCGGTG
GTTTGTTTGCCGGATCAAGAGCTACCAACTCTTTTTCCGAAGGTAACTGGCTTCAGCAGAGCGCAGATAC
CAAATACTGTTCTTCTAGTGTAGCCGTAGTTAGGCCACCACTTCAAGAACTCTGTAGCACCGCCTACATA
CCTCGCTCTGCTAATCCTGTTACCAGTGGCTGCTGCCAGTGGCGATAAGTCGTGTCTTACCGGGTTGGAC
TCAAGACGATAGTTACCGGATAAGGCGCAGCGGTCGGGCTGAACGGGGGGTTCGTGCACACAGCCCAGCT
TGGAGCGAACGACCTACACCGAACTGAGATACCTACAGCGTGAGCTATGAGAAAGCGCCACGCTTCCCGA
AGGGAGAAAGGCGGACAGGTATCCGGTAAGCGGCAGGGTCGGAACAGGAGAGCGCACGAGGGAGCTTCCA
GGGGGAAACGCCTGGTATCTTTATAGTCCTGTCGGGTTTCGCCACCTCTGACTTGAGCGTCGATTTTTGT
GATGCTCGTCAGGGGGGCGGAGCCTATGGAAAAACGCCAGCAACGCGGCCTTTTTACGGTTCCTGGCCTT
TTGCTGGCCTTTTGCTCACATGTCCTGCAGGCAGCTGCGCGCTCGCTCGCTCACTGAGGCCGCCCGGGCG
TCGGGCGACCTTTGGTCGCCCGGCCTCAGTGAGCGAGCGAGCGCGCAGAGAGGGAGTGGCCAACTCCATC
ACTAGGGGTTCCTGCGGCCGCACGCGTAAGCTTTGCAAAGATGGATAAAGTTTTAAACAGAGAGGAATCT
TTGCAGCTAATGGACCTTCTAGGTCTTGAAAGGAGTGGGAATT
