>Addgene plasmid #55641 | pAAV-Ef1a-fDIO EYFP | addgene partial sequence | sequence record 92048 | EF1a-F 5'-TCAAGCCTCAGACAGTGGTTC-3'
GGAACTTCGCAGAATGGTAGCTGGATTGTAGCTGCTATTAGCAATATGAAACCTCTTAGAAGTTCCTATT
CTTCAAAAGGTATAGGAACTTCGGCGCGCCTTACTTGTACAGCTCGTCCATGCCGAGAGTGATCCCGGCG
GCGGTCACGAACTCCAGCAGGACCATGTGATCGCGCTTCTCGTTGGGGTCTTTGCTCAGGGCGGACTGGT
AGCTCAGGTAGTGGTTGTCGGGCAGCAGCACGGGGCCGTCGCCGATGGGGGTGTTCTGCTGGTAGTGGTC
GGCGAGCTGCACGCTGCCGTCCTCGATGTTGTGGCGGATCTTGAAGTTCA
