>Addgene plasmid #55641 | pAAV-Ef1a-fDIO EYFP | addgene partial sequence | sequence record 93619 | EGFP-N 5'-CGTCGCCGTCCAGCTCGACCAG-3'
CCTTGCTCACCATGGTGGCGCTAGCGAAGTTCCTATACTTTCTAGAGAATAGGAACTTCTTGCCTTAACC
CAGAAATTATCACTGTTATTCTTTAGAATGGTGCAAAGAGAAGTTCCTATACCTTTTGAAGAATAGGAAC
TTCGAATTCGATATCAAGCTTATCGATAATCAACCTCTGGATTACAAAATTTGTGAAAGATTGACTGGTA
TTCTTAACTATGTTGCTCCTTTTACGCTATGTGGATACGCTGCTTTAATGCCTTTGTATCATGCTATTGC
TTCCCGTATGGCTTTCATTTTCTCCTCCTTGTATAAATCCTGGTTGCTGTCTCTTTATGAGGAGTTGTGG
CCCGTTGTCAGGCAACGTGGCGTGGTGTGCACTGTGTTTGCTGACGCAACCCCCACTGGTTGGGGCATTG
CCACCACCTGTCAGCTCCTTTCCGGGACTTTCGCTTTCCCCCTCCCTATTGCCACGGCGGAACTCATCGC
CGCCTGCCTTGCCCGCTGCTGGACAGGGGCTCGGCTGTTGGGCACTGACAATTCCGTGGTGTTGTCGGGG
AAATCATCGTCCTTTCCTTGGCTGCTCGCCTATGTTGCCACCTGGATTCTGCGCGGGACGTCCTTCTGCT
ACGTCCCTTCGGCCCTCAATCCAGCGGACCTTCCTCCCCGCGGCCTGCTGCC
